Addgene plasmid #18518: T4 Lysozyme T115A WT*
Depositing lab: Brian Matthews. Depositing organization: University of Oregon.
Backbone
  Vector backbone: pHS1403
  Backbone size w/o insert (bp): 5000
  Vector type: Bacterial Expression
Growth in bacteria
  Bacterial resistance: Ampicillin, 100 μg/mL
  Growth temperature: 37°C
  Growth strain: DH5alpha
  Copy number: High Copy
Gene/Insert
  Gene/Insert name: T4 Lysozyme (alt name: A115A)
  Species: Bacteriophage T4
  Insert size (bp): 600
  Mutation: T115A WT*
  GenBank ID: NP_049736
  Entrez Gene: e (a.k.a. T4p123)
  Cloning method: Restriction Enzyme; 5′ cloning site BamHI (not destroyed); 3′ cloning site HindIII (not destroyed)
  Sequencing primers: 5′ na; 3′ GGCGTATCACGAGGCCC
Terms and licenses: Academic/Nonprofit Terms; Industry Terms: Not Available to Industry
Depositor comments: The BamHI site is 27 bp from the ATG and the HindIII site is 115 bp from the stop.
How to cite: T4 Lysozyme T115A WT* was a gift from Brian Matthews (Addgene plasmid # 18518 ; http://n2t.net/addgene:18518 ; RRID:Addgene_18518)
