[The description below was written by a language model from this plasmid's Addgene catalogue record.]
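Description:
T4 Lysozyme T115A WT* is a bacterial expression plasmid built on the pHS1403 backbone (about 5 kb without the insert). It carries a roughly 600 bp insert encoding lysozyme from bacteriophage T4, the product of phage gene e. The plasmid is maintained in E. coli as a high-copy construct and selected through ampicillin resistance. The record does not name the origin of replication or the promoter that drives expression, and no feature table is provided, so the regulatory architecture of the backbone cannot be described from the information given.

The insert was placed between BamHI and HindIII sites, both of which remain intact, so the coding fragment can be excised or exchanged as a cassette. According to the depositor's notes, the BamHI site lies 27 bp from the start codon and the HindIII site 115 bp from the stop codon, so short untranslated flanks are carried on either side of the open reading frame. No affinity tags or fusion partners are listed.

The encoded protein carries the substitution T115A, replacing threonine 115 with alanine, in the background the depositor calls WT*. The record does not define this term; in the T4 lysozyme literature it generally denotes a cysteine-free pseudo-wild-type reference protein. The listed alternative name "A115A" appears to be an inconsistency in the entry. No purpose is stated explicitly. A single point mutant in a bacterial expression vector is suited to producing recombinant protein for comparison with the parent, for example in studies of protein stability, folding or structure.
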