>Addgene plasmid #18518 | T4 Lysozyme T115A WT* | addgene partial sequence | sequence record 24304 | 3primeUP
CTACGAAAAAGCCCGCTCATTAGGCGGGCTCAGATCTGCTCATGTTTGACAGCTTATCATCGATAAGCTT
CGGCAATAAATTCTTGATATGTTTTCATATGTTTCCTTTAAATATTTTAATTAGTAATTGTCTATTCAAG
TAATTGTGAATATACTATCACAATTCCAAGAGAAAGTAAACAGCTTTATAGATTTTTATACGCGTCCCAA
GTGCCAGTTCTAAACGTTGTAATGACTCGTTTTGCGCGATTAGGTGTTTGATTATACCATCTACTTTTAG
CTAAGTTAACTGCTGCTTCATCCCAGCGTTTTTGTTGAAGCATACGTAAAGAGTTAGCAAATCCTGCCAC
ACCGGTTTCTCCCATTTGGAAAACCATATTAATCAATGCAGCGCGACGAACCGCATCAAGAGAATCATAA
ACCGGTTTTAATTTAGCATTTCTCAGAATTCCGCGAACAGCAGCATCAACATCCTGATTAAAGAGTTTTT
CAGCCTCATCTTTTGTAATTACACCATTAGTATTACGCCCAATAGCTTTATCTAATTCAGATTTAGCAGC
ATTAAGTGATGGACTTTTTGTAAGCAAATGACCGATGCCAATAGTGTAATAGCCTTCTGTGTCTTTATAG
ATTTTAAGTCTAAGACCTTCATCTATACGTAACATTTCAAATATATTCATAATACCTCCTAAGCATCGAT
GGATCCTGTTTCCTGTGTGAAATTGTTATCCGCTCACAATTCCACACATTATACGAGCCGATGATTAATT
GTCACCAGGGGGATGGGGAGTAAGCTGATCCN
